Addgene plasmid #127511: INCTbiosyn-pEF-GFP(rc)Bxb1
Purpose: Plasmid has an EF1 alpha promoter in a forward sequence orientation and an inverted EGFP coding sequence (reverse complement) flanked by attB and attP integrase Bxb1 attachment sites.
Depositing lab: Martin Bonamino. Depositing organization: Instituto Nacional de Cancer (INCA). Publication: Genetic switches designed for eukaryotic cells and controlled by serine integrases. Gomide MS, Sales TT, Barros LRC, Limia CG, de Oliveira MA, Florentino LH, Barros LMG, Robledo ML, Jose GPC, Almeida MSM, Lima RN, Rehen SK, Lacorte C, Melo EO, Murad AM, Bonamino MH, Coelho CM, Rech E. Commun Biol. 2020 May 22;3(1):255. doi: 10.1038/s42003-020-0971-8. PubMed 32444777.
Backbone
  Vector backbone: pBluescript SK(-)
  Vector type: Mammalian Expression
Growth in bacteria
  Bacterial resistance: Ampicillin, 100 μg/mL
  Growth temperature: 37°C
  Growth strain: DH5alpha
  Copy number: High Copy
Gene/Insert
  Gene/Insert name: EGFP reverse complement coding sequence flanked by attB/attP Integrase Bxb1 attachment sites. (alt name: Switch vector INT Bxb1)
  Species: H. sapiens (human)
  Insert size (bp): 2607
  Cloning method: Unknown
Terms and licenses: Academic/Nonprofit Terms; Industry Terms: Not Available to Industry
Depositor comments: The whole insert (promoter, CDS and terminator) was synthesized and cloned into backbone plasmid. The EF1 alpha pomoter, the EGFP coding sequence and _-globin poly(A) signal are derived from pEF-GFP plasmid (Addgene #11154). The attB/P integrase Bxb1 attachment sites sequences were obtained from Bonnet, J. et al. Science 340, 599-603 (2013) (Genbank KC529327.1)
How to cite: INCTbiosyn-pEF-GFP(rc)Bxb1 was a gift from Martin Bonamino (Addgene plasmid # 127511 ; http://n2t.net/addgene:127511 ; RRID:Addgene_127511)
