[The description below was written by a language model from this plasmid's Addgene catalogue record and pLannotate feature annotations shown in this document.]
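Description:
INCTbiosyn-pEF-GFP(rc)Bxb1 is a mammalian expression "switch" reporter built on the pBluescript SK(-) cloning backbone. It is propagated in E. coli as a high-copy plasmid through its ColE1/pUC-type origin and selected with ampicillin via the β-lactamase gene. The backbone also carries an f1 phage origin, the lac promoter/operator and lacZα remnants, and T3 and T7 promoters on either side of the cloning region. Small annotated fragments of lacI and an RSF origin are short hits and probably not functional elements.

The roughly 2.6 kb insert was synthesized as a single unit and consists of the human EF-1α promoter (core promoter plus intron A) in the forward orientation, followed by an EGFP coding sequence placed in reverse complement, and then a rabbit β-globin polyadenylation region. A short β-globin coding fragment is annotated just upstream of the poly(A) signal. According to the record, the inverted EGFP is flanked by attB and attP attachment sites for the serine integrase Bxb1. These sites are not called out in the automated feature table, but they would lie in the unannotated gaps on either side of the EGFP gene. In the starting state the promoter reads into the antisense strand of EGFP, so no fluorescent protein is made. When Bxb1 integrase is supplied, recombination between the attB and attP sites flips the intervening segment, placing EGFP in the sense orientation under EF-1α control and converting the sites to attL/attR, a change that is essentially irreversible without a directionality factor. The construct therefore serves as a fluorescence readout of Bxb1 activity and as a unidirectional genetic switch in eukaryotic cells. No mammalian selection marker is annotated.
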