Features (pLannotate 1.2.2; 18 found; start..end, strand, type, name):
      5..32      +  rep_origin     RSF ori (fragment): Plasmids containing the RSF 1030 origin of replication can be propagated in E. coli cells that contain additional plasmids with compatible origins.
     34..126     +  CDS            lacI (fragment): lac repressor; lacI; The lac repressor binds to the lac operator to inhibit transcription in E. coli. This inhibition can be relieved by adding lactose or isopropyl-β-D-thiogalactopyranoside (IPTG).
    139..160     +  protein_bind   CAP binding site: CAP binding activates transcription in the presence of cAMP. E. coli catabolite activator protein
    175..205     +  promoter       lac promoter: promoter for the E. coli lac operon
    213..229     +  protein_bind   lac operator: The lac repressor binds to the lac operator to inhibit transcription in E. coli. This inhibition can be relieved by adding lactose or isopropyl-β-D-thiogalactopyranoside (IPTG). lac repressor encoded by lacI
    274..292     +  promoter       T3 promoter: promoter for bacteriophage T3 RNA polymerase
    305..334     +  misc_feature   MCS (fragment): pBluescript multiple cloning site
    353..564     +  promoter       EF-1α core promoter: core promoter for human elongation factor EF-1α
    565..1507    +  intron         EF-1α intron A: intron upstream of the start codon of human EF-1α
   1578..2297    -  CDS            EGFP: the original enhanced GFP (Yang et al., 1996) mammalian codon-optimized
   2387..2458    +  CDS            HBB (fragment): HBB_PONPY - Experimental evidence at transcript level: Swiss-Prot protein existence level 2. Involved in oxygen transport from the lung to the various peripheral tissues. From Pongo pygmaeus (Bornean orangutan).
   2529..2584    +  polyA_signal   β-globin poly(A) signal: rabbit β-globin polyadenylation signal (Gil and Proudfoot, 1987)
   2957..2975    -  promoter       T7 promoter: promoter for bacteriophage T7 RNA polymerase
   2978..3135    +  CDS            lacZα (fragment): LacZα fragment of β-galactosidase; lacZ fragment
   3167..3595    -  rep_origin     f1 ori (sequence partly withheld): f1 bacteriophage origin of replication; arrow indicates direction of (+) strand synthesis
   3622..3726    +  promoter       AmpR promoter: bla
   3727..4587    +  CDS            AmpR: β-lactamase; bla; confers resistance to ampicillin, carbenicillin, and related antibiotics
   4758..5346    +  rep_origin     ori: high-copy-number ColE1/pMB1/pBR322/pUC origin of replication
>Addgene plasmid #127511 | INCTbiosyn-pEF-GFP(rc)Bxb1 | addgene full sequence | sequence record 250763 | Addgene NGS Result
GCGCAGCGAGTCAGTGAGCGAGGAAGCGGAAGAGCGCCCAATACGCAAACCGCCTCTCCCCGCGCGTTGG
CCGATTCATTAATGCAGCTGGCACGACAGGTTTCCCGACTGGAAAGCGGGCAGTGAGCGCAACGCAATTA
ATGTGAGTTAGCTCACTCATTAGGCACCCCAGGCTTTACACTTTATGCTTCCGGCTCGTATGTTGTGTGG
AATTGTGAGCGGATAACAATTTCACACAGGAAACAGCTATGACCATGATTACGCCAAGCTCGAAATTAAC
CCTCACTAAAGGGAACAAAAGCTGGAGCTCCACCGCGGTGGCGGCCGCTCTAGAGCTCCGGTGCCCGTCA
GTGGGCAGAGCGCACATCGCCCACAGTCCCCGAGAAGTTGGGGGGAGGGGTCGGCAATTGAACCGGTGCC
TAGAGAAGGTGGCGCGGGGTAAACTGGGAAAGTGATGTCGTGTACTGGCTCCGCCTTTTTCCCGAGGGTG
GGGGAGAACCGTATATAAGTGCAGTAGTCGCCGTGAACGTTCTTTTTCGCAACGGGTTTGCCGCCAGAAC
ACAGGTAAGTGCCGTGTGTGGTTCCCGCGGGCCTGGCCTCTTTACGGGTTATGGCCCTTGCGTGCCTTGA
ATTACTTCCACGCCCCTGGCTGCAGTACGTGATTCTTGATCCCGAGCTTCGGGTTGGAAGTGGGTGGGAG
AGTTCGAGGCCTTGCGCTTAAGGAGCCCCTTCGCCTCGTGCTTGAGTTGAGGCCTGGCCTGGGCGCTGGG
GCCGCCGCGTGCGAATCTGGTGGCACCTTCGCGCCTGTCTCGCTGCTTTCGATAAGTCTCTAGCCATTTA
AAATTTTTGATGACCTGCTGCGACGCTTTTTTTCTGGCAAGATAGTCTTGTAAATGCGGGCCAAGATCTG
CACACTGGTATTTCGGTTTTTGGGGCCGCGGGCGGCGACGGGGCCCGTGCGTCCCAGCGCACATGTTCGG
CGAGGCGGGGCCTGCGAGCGCGGCCACCGAGAATCGGACGGGGGTAGTCTCAAGCTGGCCGGCCTGCTCT
GGTGCCTGGCCTCGCGCCGCCGTGTATCGCCCCGCCCTGGGCGGCAAGGCTGGCCCGGTCGGCACCAGTT
GCGTGAGCGGAAAGATGGCCGCTTCCCGGCCCTGCTGCAGGGAGCTCAAAATGGAGGACGCGGCGCTCGG
GAGAGCGGGCGGGTGAGTCACCCACACAAAGGAAAAGGGCCTTTCCGTCCTCAGCCGTCGCTTCATGTGA
CTCCACGGAGTACCGGGCGCCGTCCAGGCACCTCGATTAGTTCTCGAGCTTTTGGAGTACGTCGTCTTTA
GGTTGGGGGGAGGGGTTTTATGCGATGGAGTTTCCCCACACTGAGTGGGTGGAGACTGAAGTTAGGCCAG
CTTGGCACTTGATGTAATTCTCCTTGGAATTTGCCCTTTTTGAGTTTGGATCTTGGTTCATTCTCAAGCC
TCAGACAGTGGTTCAAAGTTTTTTTCTTCCATTTCAGGTGTCGTGGAATTCTCGGCCGGCTTGTCGACGA
CGGCGGTCTCCGTCGTCAGGATCATCCGGGCCTCGAGTTACTTGTACAGCTCGTCCATGCCGAGAGTGAT
CCCGGCGGCGGTCACGAACTCCAGCAGGACCATGTGATCGCGCTTCTCGTTGGGGTCTTTGCTCAGGGCG
GACTGGGTGCTCAGGTAGTGGTTGTCGGGCAGCAGCACGGGGCCGTCGCCGATGGGGGTGTTCTGCTGGT
AGTGGTCGGCGAGCTGCACGCTGCCGTCCTCGATGTTGTGGCGGATCTTGAAGTTCACCTTGATGCCGTT
CTTCTGCTTGTCGGCCATGATATAGACGTTGTGGCTGTTGTAGTTGTACTCCAGCTTGTGCCCCAGGATG
TTGCCGTCCTCCTTGAAGTCGATGCCCTTCAGCTCGATGCGGTTCACCAGGGTGTCGCCCTCGAACTTCA
CCTCGGCGCGGGTCTTGTAGTTGCCGTCGTCCTTGAAGAAGATGGTGCGCTCCTGGACGTAGCCTTCGGG
CATGGCGGACTTGAAGAAGTCGTGCTGCTTCATGTGGTCGGGGTAGCGGCTGAAGCACTGCACGCCGTAG
GTCAGGGTGGTCACGAGGGTGGGCCAGGGCACGGGCAGCTTGCCGGTGGTGCAGATGAACTTCAGGGTCA
GCTTGCCGTAGGTGGCATCGCCCTCGCCCTCGCCGGACACGCTGAACTTGTGGCCGTTTACGTCGCCGTC
CAGCTCGACCAGGATGGGCACCACCCCGGTGAACAGCTCCTCGCCCTTGCTCACCATGGGGTCGGGGTTT
GTACCGTACACCACTGAGACCGCGGTGGTTGACCAGACAAACCACGACGGATCCGTCGACCGCTAGCAGC
GGCCGCACTCCTCAGGTGCAGGCTGCCTATCAGAAGGTGGTGGCTGGTGTGGCCAATGCCCTGGCTCACA
AATACCACTGAGATCTTTTTCCCTCTGCCAAAAATTATGGGGACATCATGAAGCCCCTTGAGCATCTGAC
TTCTGGCTAATAAAGGAAATTTATTTTCATTGCAATAGTGTGTTGGAATTTTTTGTGTCTCTCACTCGGA
AGGACATATGGGAGGGCAAATCATTTAAAACATCAGAATGAGTATTTGGTTTAGAGTTTGGCAACATATG
CCATATGCTGGCTGCCATGAACAAAGGTGGCTATAAAGAGGTCATCAGTATATGAAACAGCCCCCTGCTG
TCCATTCCTTATTCCATAGAAAAGCCTTGACTTGAGGTTAGATTTTTTTTATATTTTGTTTTGTGTTATT
TTTTTCTTTAACATCCCTAAAATTTTCCTTACATGTTTTACTAGCCAGATTTTTCCTCCTCTCCTGACTA
CTCCCAGTCATAGCTGTCCCTCTTCTCTTATGAAGATCCCTCGACCTGCAGCCCAAGCTTGGCGTAATCA
TGGGTACCCAATTCGCCCTATAGTGAGTCGTATTACAATTCACTGGCCGTCGTTTTACAACGTCGTGACT
GGGAAAACCCTGGCGTTACCCAACTTAATCGCCTTGCAGCACATCCCCCTTTCGCCAGCTGGCGTAATAG
CGAAGAGGCCCGCACCGATCGCCCTTCCCAACAGTTGCGCAGCCTGAATGGCGAATGGCAAATTGTAAGC
GTTAATATTTTGTTAAAATTCGCGTTAAATTTTTGTTAAATCAGCTCATTTTTTAACCAATAGGCCGAAA
TCGGCAAAATCCCTTATAAATCAAAAGAATAGACCGAGATAGGGT
[37 nt withheld, positions 3266-3302]
AAAGAACGTGGACTCCAACGTCAAAGG
[49 nt withheld, positions 3330-3378]
T
[91 nt withheld, positions 3380-3470]
G
[124 nt withheld, positions 3472-3595]
CAGGTGGCACTTTTCGGGGAAATGTGCGCGGAACCCCTATTTGTTTATTTTTCTAAATACATTCAAATAT
GTATCCGCTCATGAGACAATAACCCTGATAAATGCTTCAATAATATTGAAAAAGGAAGAGTATGAGTATT
CAACATTTCCGTGTCGCCCTTATTCCCTTTTTTGCGGCATTTTGCCTTCCTGTTTTTGCTCACCCAGAAA
CGCTGGTGAAAGTAAAAGATGCTGAAGATCAGTTGGGTGCACGAGTGGGTTACATCGAACTGGATCTCAA
CAGCGGTAAGATCCTTGAGAGTTTTCGCCCCGAAGAACGTTTTCCAATGATGAGCACTTTTAAAGTTCTG
CTATGTGGCGCGGTATTATCCCGTATTGACGCCGGGCAAGAGCAACTCGGTCGCCGCATACACTATTCTC
AGAATGACTTGGTTGAGTACTCACCAGTCACAGAAAAGCATCTTACGGATGGCATGACAGTAAGAGAATT
ATGCAGTGCTGCCATAACCATGAGTGATAACACTGCGGCCAACTTACTTCTGACAACGATCGGAGGACCG
AAGGAGCTAACCGCTTTTTTGCACAACATGGGGGATCATGTAACTCGCCTTGATCGTTGGGAACCGGAGC
TGAATGAAGCCATACCAAACGACGAGCGTGACACCACGATGCCTGTAGCAATGGCAACAACGTTGCGCAA
ACTATTAACTGGCGAACTACTTACTCTAGCTTCCCGGCAACAATTAATAGACTGGATGGAGGCGGATAAA
GTTGCAGGACCACTTCTGCGCTCGGCCCTTCCGGCTGGCTGGTTTATTGCTGATAAATCTGGAGCCGGTG
AGCGTGGGTCTCGCGGTATCATTGCAGCACTGGGGCCAGATGGTAAGCCCTCCCGTATCGTAGTTATCTA
CACGACGGGGAGTCAGGCAACTATGGATGAACGAAATAGACAGATCGCTGAGATAGGTGCCTCACTGATT
AAGCATTGGTAACTGTCAGACCAAGTTTACTCATATATACTTTAGATTGATTTAAAACTTCATTTTTAAT
TTAAAAGGATCTAGGTGAAGATCCTTTTTGATAATCTCATGACCAAAATCCCTTAACGTGAGTTTTCGTT
CCACTGAGCGTCAGACCCCGTAGAAAAGATCAAAGGATCTTCTTGAGATCCTTTTTTTCTGCGCGTAATC
TGCTGCTTGCAAACAAAAAAACCACCGCTACCAGCGGTGGTTTGTTTGCCGGATCAAGAGCTACCAACTC
TTTTTCCGAAGGTAACTGGCTTCAGCAGAGCGCAGATACCAAATACTGTTCTTCTAGTGTAGCCGTAGTT
AGGCCACCACTTCAAGAACTCTGTAGCACCGCCTACATACCTCGCTCTGCTAATCCTGTTACCAGTGGCT
GCTGCCAGTGGCGATAAGTCGTGTCTTACCGGGTTGGACTCAAGACGATAGTTACCGGATAAGGCGCAGC
GGTCGGGCTGAACGGGGGGTTCGTGCACACAGCCCAGCTTGGAGCGAACGACCTACACCGAACTGAGATA
CCTACAGCGTGAGCTATGAGAAAGCGCCACGCTTCCCGAAGGGAGAAAGGCGGACAGGTATCCGGTAAGC
GGCAGGGTCGGAACAGGAGAGCGCACGAGGGAGCTTCCAGGGGGAAACGCCTGGTATCTTTATAGTCCTG
TCGGGTTTCGCCACCTCTGACTTGAGCGTCGATTTTTGTGATGCTCGTCAGGGGGGCGGAGCCTATGGAA
AAACGCCAGCAACGCGGCCTTTTTACGGTTCCTGGCCTTTTGCTGGCCTTTTGCTCACATGTTCTTTCCT
GCGTTATCCCCTGATTCTGTGGATAACCGTATTACCGCCTTTGAGTGAGCTGATACCGCTCGCCGCAGCC
GAACGACCGA
